>Addgene plasmid #154978 | pcDNA-GFP-EBA175-Flag(P1424C) | addgene full sequence | sequence record 309778 | Addgene NGS Result
GACGGATCGGGAGATCTCCCGATCCCCTATGGTGCACTCTCAGTACAATCTGCTCTGATGCCGCATAGTT
AAGCCAGTATCTGCTCCCTGCTTGTGTGTTGGAGGTCGCTGAGTAGTGCGCGAGCAAAATTTAAGCTACA
ACAAGGCAAGGCTTGACCGACAATTGCATGAAGAATCTGCTTAGGGTTAGGCGTTTTGCGCTGCTTCGCG
ATGTACGGGCCAGATATACGCGTTGACATTGATTATTGACTAGTTATTAATAGTAATCAATTACGGGGTC
ATTAGTTCATAGCCCATATATGGAGTTCCGCGTTACATAACTTACGGTAAATGGCCCGCCTGGCTGACCG
CCCAACGACCCCCGCCCATTGACGTCAATAATGACGTATGTTCCCATAGTAACGCCAATAGGGACTTTCC
ATTGACGTCAATGGGTGGAGTATTTACGGTAAACTGCCCACTTGGCAGTACATCAAGTGTATCATATGCC
AAGTACGCCCCCTATTGACGTCAATGACGGTAAATGGCCCGCCTGGCATTATGCCCAGTACATGACCTTA
TGGGACTTTCCTACTTGGCAGTACATCTACGTATTAGTCATCGCTATTACCATGGTGATGCGGTTTTGGC
AGTACATCAATGGGCGTGGATAGCGGTTTGACTCACGGGGATTTCCAAGTCTCCACCCCATTGACGTCAA
TGGGAGTTTGTTTTGGCACCAAAATCAACGGGACTTTCCAAAATGTCGTAACAACTCCGCCCCATTGACG
CAAATGGGCGGTAGGCGTGTACGGTGGGAGGTCTATATAAGCAGAGCTCTCTGGCTAACTAGAGAACCCA
CTGCTTACTGGCTTATCGAAATTAATACGACTCACTATAGGGAGACCCAAGCTGGCTAGCGTTTAAACTT
AAGCTTACCATGGTCCCCTCGGCTGGACAGCTCGCCCTGTTCGCTCTGGGTATTGTGTTGGCTGCGTGCC
AGGCCTTGGAGAACAGCACGTCCCCGCTGCGTACGATGGTGAGCAAGGGCGAGGAGCTGTTCACCGGGGT
GGTGCCCATCCTGGTCGAGCTGGACGGCGACGTAAACGGCCACAAGTTCAGCGTGTCCGGCGAGGGCGAG
GGCGATGCCACCTACGGCAAGCTGACCCTGAAGTTCATCTGCACCACCGGCAAGCTGCCCGTGCCCTGGC
CCACCCTCGTGACCACCCTGACCTACGGCGTGCAGTGCTTCAGCCGCTACCCCGACCACATGAAGCAGCA
CGACTTCTTCAAGTCCGCCATGCCCGAAGGCTACGTCCAGGAGCGCACCATCTTCTTCAAGGACGACGGC
AACTACAAGACCCGCGCCGAGGTGAAGTTCGAGGGCGACACCCTGGTGAACCGCATCGAGCTGAAGGGCA
TCGACTTCAAGGAGGACGGCAACATCCTGGGGCACAAGCTGGAGTACAACTACAACAGCCACAACGTCTA
TATCATGGCCGACAAGCAGAAGAACGGCATCAAGGTGAACTTCAAGATCCGCCACAACATCGAGGACGGC
AGCGTGCAGCTCGCCGACCACTACCAGCAGAACACCCCCATCGGCGACGGCCCCGTGCTGCTGCCCGACA
ACCACTACCTGAGCACCCAGTCCGCCCTGAGCAAAGACCCCAACGAGAAGCGCGATCACATGGTCCTGCT
GGAGTTCGTGACCGCCGCCGGGATCACTCTCGGCATGGACGAGCTGTACAAGTCCGGCCGGACTCAGGGA
GCAGAATTCTCAGGATCCCATAGCCATCATGGTAATCGTCAGGATCGTGGTGGTAATAGCGGTAATGTGC
TGAATATGCGCAGCAACAATAACAACTTCAACAATATCCCGAGCCGCTATAATCTGTATGATAAGAAACT
GGATCTGGATCTGTATGAAAATCGCAATGATAGCACCACCAAAGAACTGATTAAAAAACTGGCCGAGATC
AATAAGTGCGAAAATGAAATTAGCGTGAAATATTGCGATCACATGATTCATGAAGAAATTCCGCTGAAAA
CCTGCACCAAAGAAAAGACCCGTAATCTGTGTTGTGCAGTGAGCGATTATTGCATGAGCTATTTTACCTA
TGATAGCGAAGAATATTACAACTGCACCAAACGCGAATTTGATGATCCGAGCTATACCTGCTTTCGTAAA
GAGGCATTTAGCAGCATGTGTTATTATGCCGGTGCCGGTGTTCTGTTCATCATTCTGGTGATTCTGGGTG
CAAGCCAGGCAAAATATCAGCGCCTGGAGAAAATCAACAAGAACAAGATTGAGAAAAACGTGAATGATTA
CAAGGACGATGACGATAAGTAGGCGGCCGCATAATCTAGAGGGCCCGTTTAAACCCGCTGATCAGCCTCG
ACTGTGCCTTCTAGTTGCCAGCCATCTGTTGTTTGCCCCTCCCCCGTGCCTTCCTTGACCCTGGAAGGTG
CCACTCCCACTGTCCTTTCCTAATAAAATGAGGAAATTGCATCGCATTGTCTGAGTAGGTGTCATTCTAT
TCTGGGGGGTGGGGTGGGGCAGGACAGCAAGGGGGAGGATTGGGAAGACAATAGCAGGCATGCTGGGGAT
GCGGTGGGCTCTATGGCTTCTGAGGCGGAAAGAACCAGCTGGGGCTCTAGGGGGTATCCCC
[124 nt withheld, positions 2652-2775]
C
[91 nt withheld, positions 2777-2867]
A
[49 nt withheld, positions 2869-2917]
CCTTTGACGTTGGAGTCCACGTTCTTT
[37 nt withheld, positions 2945-2981]
ACCCTATCTCGGTCTATTCTTTTGATTTATAAGGGATTTTGCCGATTTCGGCCTATTGGTTAAAAAATGA
GCTGATTTAACAAAAATTTAACGCGAATTAATTCTGTGGAATGTGTGTCAGTTAGGGTGTGGAAAGTCCC
CAGGCTCCCCAGCAGGCAGAAGTATGCAAAGCATGCATCTCAATTAGTCAGCAACCAGGTGTGGAAAGTC
CCCAGGCTCCCCAGCAGGCAGAAGTATGCAAAGCATGCATCTCAATTAGTCAGCAACCATAGTCCCGCCC
CTAACTCCGCCCATCCCGCCCCTAACTCCGCCCAGTTCCGCCCATTCTCCGCCCCATGGCTGACTAATTT
TTTTTATTTATGCAGAGGCCGAGGCCGCCTCTGCCTCTGAGCTATTCCAGAAGTAGTGAGGAGGCTTTTT
TGGAGGCCTAGGCTTTTGCAAAAAGCTCCCGGGAGCTTGTATATCCATTTTCGGATCTGATCAAGAGACA
GGATGAGGATCGTTTCGCATGATTGAACAAGATGGATTGCACGCAGGTTCTCCGGCCGCTTGGGTGGAGA
GGCTATTCGGCTATGACTGGGCACAACAGACAATCGGCTGCTCTGATGCCGCCGTGTTCCGGCTGTCAGC
GCAGGGGCGCCCGGTTCTTTTTGTCAAGACCGACCTGTCCGGTGCCCTGAATGAACTGCAGGACGAGGCA
GCGCGGCTATCGTGGCTGGCCACGACGGGCGTTCCTTGCGCAGCTGTGCTCGACGTTGTCACTGAAGCGG
GAAGGGACTGGCTGCTATTGGGCGAAGTGCCGGGGCAGGATCTCCTGTCATCTCACCTTGCTCCTGCCGA
GAAAGTATCCATCATGGCTGATGCAATGCGGCGGCTGCATACGCTTGATCCGGCTACCTGCCCATTCGAC
CACCAAGCGAAACATCGCATCGAGCGAGCACGTACTCGGATGGAAGCCGGTCTTGTCGATCAGGATGATC
TGGACGAAGAGCATCAGGGGCTCGCGCCAGCCGAACTGTTCGCCAGGCTCAAGGCGCGCATGCCCGACGG
CGAGGATCTCGTCGTGACCCATGGCGATGCCTGCTTGCCGAATATCATGGTGGAAAATGGCCGCTTTTCT
GGATTCATCGACTGTGGCCGGCTGGGTGTGGCGGACCGCTATCAGGACATAGCGTTGGCTACCCGTGATA
TTGCTGAAGAGCTTGGCGGCGAATGGGCTGACCGCTTCCTCGTGCTTTACGGTATCGCCGCTCCCGATTC
GCAGCGCATCGCCTTCTATCGCCTTCTTGACGAGTTCTTCTGAGCGGGACTCTGGGGTTCGAAATGACCG
ACCAAGCGACGCCCAACCTGCCATCACGAGATTTCGATTCCACCGCCGCCTTCTATGAAAGGTTGGGCTT
CGGAATCGTTTTCCGGGACGCCGGCTGGATGATCCTCCAGCGCGGGGATCTCATGCTGGAGTTCTTCGCC
CACCCCAACTTGTTTATTGCAGCTTATAATGGTTACAAATAAAGCAATAGCATCACAAATTTCACAAATA
AAGCATTTTTTTCACTGCATTCTAGTTGTGGTTTGTCCAAACTCATCAATGTATCTTATCATGTCTGTAT
ACCGTCGACCTCTAGCTAGAGCTTGGCGTAATCATGGTCATAGCTGTTTCCTGTGTGAAATTGTTATCCG
CTCACAATTCCACACAACATACGAGCCGGAAGCATAAAGTGTAAAGCCTGGGGTGCCTAATGAGTGAGCT
AACTCACATTAATTGCGTTGCGCTCACTGCCCGCTTTCCAGTCGGGAAACCTGTCGTGCCAGCTGCATTA
ATGAATCGGCCAACGCGCGGGGAGAGGCGGTTTGCGTATTGGGCGCTCTTCCGCTTCCTCGCTCACTGAC
TCGCTGCGCTCGGTCGTTCGGCTGCGGCGAGCGGTATCAGCTCACTCAAAGGCGGTAATACGGTTATCCA
CAGAATCAGGGGATAACGCAGGAAAGAACATGTGAGCAAAAGGCCAGCAAAAGGCCAGGAACCGTAAAAA
GGCCGCGTTGCTGGCGTTTTTCCATAGGCTCCGCCCCCCTGACGAGCATCACAAAAATCGACGCTCAAGT
CAGAGGTGGCGAAACCCGACAGGACTATAAAGATACCAGGCGTTTCCCCCTGGAAGCTCCCTCGTGCGCT
CTCCTGTTCCGACCCTGCCGCTTACCGGATACCTGTCCGCCTTTCTCCCTTCGGGAAGCGTGGCGCTTTC
TCATAGCTCACGCTGTAGGTATCTCAGTTCGGTGTAGGTCGTTCGCTCCAAGCTGGGCTGTGTGCACGAA
CCCCCCGTTCAGCCCGACCGCTGCGCCTTATCCGGTAACTATCGTCTTGAGTCCAACCCGGTAAGACACG
ACTTATCGCCACTGGCAGCAGCCACTGGTAACAGGATTAGCAGAGCGAGGTATGTAGGCGGTGCTACAGA
GTTCTTGAAGTGGTGGCCTAACTACGGCTACACTAGAAGAACAGTATTTGGTATCTGCGCTCTGCTGAAG
CCAGTTACCTTCGGAAAAAGAGTTGGTAGCTCTTGATCCGGCAAACAAACCACCGCTGGTAGCGGTGGTT
TTTTTGTTTGCAAGCAGCAGATTACGCGCAGAAAAAAAGGATCTCAAGAAGATCCTTTGATCTTTTCTAC
GGGGTCTGACGCTCAGTGGAACGAAAACTCACGTTAAGGGATTTTGGTCATGAGATTATCAAAAAGGATC
TTCACCTAGATCCTTTTAAATTAAAAATGAAGTTTTAAATCAATCTAAAGTATATATGAGTAAACTTGGT
CTGACAGTTACCAATGCTTAATCAGTGAGGCACCTATCTCAGCGATCTGTCTATTTCGTTCATCCATAGT
TGCCTGACTCCCCGTCGTGTAGATAACTACGATACGGGAGGGCTTACCATCTGGCCCCAGTGCTGCAATG
ATACCGCGAGACCCACGCTCACCGGCTCCAGATTTATCAGCAATAAACCAGCCAGCCGGAAGGGCCGAGC
GCAGAAGTGGTCCTGCAACTTTATCCGCCTCCATCCAGTCTATTAATTGTTGCCGGGAAGCTAGAGTAAG
TAGTTCGCCAGTTAATAGTTTGCGCAACGTTGTTGCCATTGCTACAGGCATCGTGGTGTCACGCTCGTCG
TTTGGTATGGCTTCATTCAGCTCCGGTTCCCAACGATCAAGGCGAGTTACATGATCCCCCATGTTGTGCA
AAAAAGCGGTTAGCTCCTTCGGTCCTCCGATCGTTGTCAGAAGTAAGTTGGCCGCAGTGTTATCACTCAT
GGTTATGGCAGCACTGCATAATTCTCTTACTGTCATGCCATCCGTAAGATGCTTTTCTGTGACTGGTGAG
TACTCAACCAAGTCATTCTGAGAATAGTGTATGCGGCGACCGAGTTGCTCTTGCCCGGCGTCAATACGGG
ATAATACCGCGCCACATAGCAGAACTTTAAAAGTGCTCATCATTGGAAAACGTTCTTCGGGGCGAAAACT
CTCAAGGATCTTACCGCTGTTGAGATCCAGTTCGATGTAACCCACTCGTGCACCCAACTGATCTTCAGCA
TCTTTTACTTTCACCAGCGTTTCTGGGTGAGCAAAAACAGGAAGGCAAAATGCCGCAAAAAAGGGAATAA
GGGCGACACGGAAATGTTGAATACTCATACTCTTCCTTTTTCAATATTATTGAAGCATTTATCAGGGTTA
TTGTCTCATGAGCGGATACATATTTGAATGTATTTAGAAAAATAAACAAATAGGGGTTCCGCGCACATTT
CCCCGAAAAGTGCCACCTGACGTC
Features (pLannotate 1.2.2; 22 found; start..end, strand, type, name):
     28..80      -  misc_feature   bom (fragment): basis of mobility region from pBR322
    235..614     +  enhancer       CMV enhancer: human cytomegalovirus immediate early enhancer
    615..818     +  promoter       CMV promoter: human cytomegalovirus (CMV) immediate early promoter
    814..847     +  LTR            5' LTR (truncated) (fragment): truncated 5' long terminal repeat (LTR) from HIV-1
    863..881     +  promoter       T7 promoter: promoter for bacteriophage T7 RNA polymerase
    920..1009    +  CDS            TGFA (fragment): TGFA_HUMAN - Experimental evidence at protein level: Swiss-Prot protein existence level 1. TGF alpha is a mitogenic polypeptide that is able to bind to the EGF receptor/EGFR and to act synergistically with TGF beta to promote anchorage-independent cell proliferation in soft agar. From Homo sapiens (Human).
   1016..1732    +  CDS            EGFP: EGFP is a basic (constitutively fluorescent) green fluorescent protein published in 1996, derived from Aequorea victoria. It is reported to be a rapidly-maturing weak dimer with moderate acid sensitivity.
   1715..2194    +  CDS            EBA1_PLAFC (fragment): Experimental evidence at protein level: Swiss-Prot protein existence level 1. Binds to host erythrocytes; may act as bridge between erythrocytes and merozoites. From Plasmodium falciparum (isolate Camp / Malaysia).
   2382..2606    +  polyA_signal   bGH poly(A) signal: bovine growth hormone polyadenylation signal
   2610..2631    +  promoter       SV40 promoter (fragment): SV40 enhancer and early promoter
   2652..3080    +  rep_origin     f1 ori (sequence partly withheld): f1 bacteriophage origin of replication; arrow indicates direction of (+) strand synthesis
   3094..3423    +  promoter       SV40 promoter: SV40 enhancer and early promoter
   3490..4281    +  CDS            neo: KKA2_KLEPN - Also known as kan, nptII. Experimental evidence at protein level: Swiss-Prot protein existence level 1. Resistance to kanamycin, neomycin, paromomycin, ribostamycin, butirosin and gentamicin B. From Klebsiella pneumoniae.
   4305..4463    +  CDS            ble (fragment): BLE_KLEPN - Experimental evidence at protein level: Swiss-Prot protein existence level 1. Binding protein with a strong affinity to the bleomycin family of antibiotics. Binds to CL990; an antimitotic-antibiotic compound. From Klebsiella pneumoniae.
   4458..4579    +  polyA_signal   SV40 poly(A) signal: SV40 polyadenylation signal
   4652..4668    -  protein_bind   lac operator: The lac repressor binds to the lac operator to inhibit transcription in E. coli. This inhibition can be relieved by adding lactose or isopropyl-β-D-thiogalactopyranoside (IPTG). lac repressor encoded by lacI
   4676..4706    -  promoter       lac promoter: promoter for the E. coli lac operon
   4721..4742    -  protein_bind   CAP binding site: CAP binding activates transcription in the presence of cAMP. E. coli catabolite activator protein
   4755..4847    -  CDS            lacI (fragment): lac repressor; lacI; The lac repressor binds to the lac operator to inhibit transcription in E. coli. This inhibition can be relieved by adding lactose or isopropyl-β-D-thiogalactopyranoside (IPTG).
   5030..5618    -  rep_origin     ori: high-copy-number ColE1/pMB1/pBR322/pUC origin of replication
   5789..6649    -  CDS            AmpR: β-lactamase; bla; confers resistance to ampicillin, carbenicillin, and related antibiotics
   6650..6754    -  promoter       AmpR promoter: bla
