[The description below was written by a language model from this plasmid's Addgene catalogue record and pLannotate feature annotations shown in this document.]
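Description:
pcDNA-GFP-EBA175-Flag(P1424C) is a mammalian expression plasmid built on the pcDNA3.1 backbone. It is propagated in E. coli through a high-copy ColE1/pUC-type origin with ampicillin selection (AmpR under its own bla promoter), and it also carries an f1 phage origin. For selection in mammalian cells, the feature table shows an SV40 early promoter driving the neomycin phosphotransferase gene, followed by an SV40 polyadenylation signal. The catalogue lists a total size of about 6.0 kb, whereas the sequenced record is 6,785 nt. The catalogue figure probably does not count the signal peptide and GFP portions of the cassette.

The payload is a chimeric open reading frame transcribed from the CMV immediate-early enhancer/promoter and terminated by the bovine growth hormone poly(A) signal, with a T7 promoter just upstream of the coding region. From the N terminus, the cassette encodes the signal peptide of human TGF-alpha (residues 1 to 32), which directs the fusion into the secretory pathway, and then EGFP. A synthetic fragment of Plasmodium falciparum EBA175 covering residues 1284 to 1462 follows, cloned between BamHI and NotI, and a C-terminal Flag tag completes the fusion. The Flag tag is recorded in the catalogue but not annotated as a separate feature. The EBA175 segment carries a P1424C substitution.

EBA175 is a merozoite protein that binds host erythrocytes. The associated publication concerns parasite-selective rhomboid protease inhibitors that block malaria invasion, so the dual-tagged fusion plausibly serves as a substrate reporter in transfected mammalian cells, with the two tags marking opposite ends of the protein. The record does not state the specific purpose of the P1424C variant.
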