Addgene plasmid #154978: pcDNA-GFP-EBA175-Flag(P1424C)
Purpose: Expresses N-terminally GFP-tagged and C-terminally Flag-tagged EBA175 P1424C variant (residues 1284-1462) from pcDNA3.1
Depositing lab: Sinisa Urban. Depositing organization: Johns Hopkins University and School of Medicine. Publication: Designed Parasite-Selective Rhomboid Inhibitors Block Invasion and Clear Blood-Stage Malaria. Gandhi S, Baker RP, Cho S, Stanchev S, Strisovsky K, Urban S. Cell Chem Biol. 2020 Aug 31. pii: S2451-9456(20)30333-0. doi: 10.1016/j.chembiol.2020.08.011. PubMed 32888502.
Backbone
  Vector backbone: pcDNA3.1
  Backbone manufacturer: Invitrogen
  Backbone size w/o insert (bp): 5500
  Total vector size (bp): 6040
  Vector type: Mammalian Expression
Growth in bacteria
  Bacterial resistance: Ampicillin, 100 μg/mL
  Growth temperature: 37°C
  Growth strain: DH5alpha
  Copy number: High Copy
Gene/Insert
  Gene/Insert name: PfEBA175
  Species: Synthetic
  Insert size (bp): 537
  Mutation: P1424C; insert codes for EBA175 residues 1284 to 1462
  Promoter: CMV
  Tag / fusion protein: signal peptide (residues 1 to 32) from TGF alpha (N terminal on insert); GFP (N terminal on insert); Flag (C terminal on insert)
  Cloning method: Restriction Enzyme; 5′ cloning site BamHI (not destroyed); 3′ cloning site NotI (not destroyed)
  Sequencing primers: 5′ T7 forward; 3′ BGH reverse
Terms and licenses: Academic/Nonprofit Terms; Industry Terms: Not Available to Industry
How to cite: pcDNA-GFP-EBA175-Flag(P1424C) was a gift from Sinisa Urban (Addgene plasmid # 154978 ; http://n2t.net/addgene:154978 ; RRID:Addgene_154978)
